>Addgene plasmid #85619 | pUAST-attB-yki:V5-S111A | addgene full sequence | sequence record 177792 | Addgene NGS Result
GTGCTGCACTTCTTCAACTGCCTGGCGCTGGTCACTCTGGTGGCCAATGTGTCAACGTCCTTCGGATATC
TAATATCCTGCGCCAGCTCCTCGACCTCGATGGCGCTGTCTGTGGGTCCGCCGGTTATCATACCATTCCT
GCTCTTTGGCGGCTTCTTCTTGAACTCGGGCTCGGTGCCAGTATACCTCAAATGGTTGTCGTACCTCTCA
TGGTTCCGTTACGCCAACGAGGGTCTGCTGATTAACCAATGGGCGGACGTGGAGCCGGGCGAAATTAGCT
GCACATCGTCGAACACCACGTGCCCCAGTTCGGGCAAGGTCATCCTGGAGACGCTTAACTTCTCCGCCGC
CGATCTGCCGCTGGACTACGTGGGTCTGGCCATTCTCATCGTGAGCTTCCGGGTGCTCGCATATCTGGCT
CTAAGACTTCGGGCCCGACGCAAGGAGTAGCCGACATATATCCGAAATAACTGCTTGTTTTTTTTTTTTA
CCATTATTACCATCGTGTTTACTGTTTATTGCCCCCTCAAAAAGCTAATGTAATTATATTTGTGCCAATA
AAAACAAGATATGACCTATAGAATACAAGTATTTCCCCTTCGAACATCCCCACAAGTAGACTTTGGATTT
GTCTTCTAACCAAAAGACTTACACACCTGCATACCTTACATCAAAAACTCGTTTATCGCTACATAAAACA
CCGGGATATATTTTTTATATACATACTTTTCAAATCGCGCGCCCTCTTCATAATTCACCTCCACCACACC
ACGTTTCGTAGTTGCTCTTTCGCTGTCTCCCACCCGCTCTCCGCAACACATTCACCTTTTGTTCGACGAC
CTTGGAGCGACTGTCGTTAGTTCCGCGCGATTCGGTTCGCTCAAATGGTTCCGAGTGGTTCATTTCGTCT
CAATAGAAATTAGTAATAAATATTTGTATGTACAATTTATTTGCTCCAATATATTTGTATATATTTCCCT
CACAGCTATATTTATTCTAATTTAATATTATGACTTTTTAAGGTAATTTTTTGTGACCTGTTCGGAGTGA
TTAGCGTTACAATTTGAACTGAAAGTGACATCCAGTGTTTGTTCCTTGTGTAGATGCATCTCAAAAAAAT
GGTGGGCATAATAGTGTTGTTTATATATATCAAAAATAACAACTATAATAATAAGAATACATTTAATTTA
GAAAATGCTTGGATTTCACTGGAACTAGGCTAGCATAACTTCGTATAATGTATGCTATACGAAGTTATGC
TAGCGGATCCAAGCTTGCATGCCTGCAGGTCGGAGTACTGTCCTCCGAGCGGAGTACTGTCCTCCGAGCG
GAGTACTGTCCTCCGAGCGGAGTACTGTCCTCCGAGCGGAGTACTGTCCTCCGAGCGGAGACTCTAGCGA
GCGCCGGAGTATAAATAGAGGCGCTTCGTCTACGGAGCGACAATTCAATTCAAACAAGCAAAGTGAACAC
GTCGCTAAGCGAAAGCTAAGCAAATAAACAAGCGCAGCTGAACAAGCTAAACAATCTGCAGTAAAGTGCA
AGTTAAAGTGAATCAATTAAAAGTAACCAGCAACCAAGTAAATCAACTGCAACTACTGAAATCTGCCAAG
AAGTAATTATTGAATACAAGAAGAGAACTCTGAATAGGGAATTGGGAATTCGTTAACAGATCTGCGGCCG
CGGCTCGAGGGTACCTACTAGTCCAGTGTGGTGGAATTCTGCAGATATGTGCGCGTGCCTAATCGCTAAG
ATAATTCTATGTAGTTTTCGTTTGTATACAATAAGTGCCTTTTATATGTTAACGACGATGTCAGCCAGCA
GCAATACAAACAGCCTGATCGAGAAGGAGATCGACGACGAGGACATGCTTTCGCCGATCAAGTCCAACAA
CCTGGTGGTGCGGGTCAACCAGGACACGGACGACAACCTGCAGGCGCTATTCGACAGCGTCCTGAATCCG
GGTGACGCCAAGCGCCCGCTGCAGCTGCCCCTGCGCATGCGGAAGCTGCCCAACTCCTTCTTCACGCCCC
CGGCGCCCTCGCACTCGCGGGCCAACGCCGCCGACTCCACCTACGACGCGGGCTCCCAGTCGAGCATCAA
CATCGGGAACAAGGCGTCCATCGTCCAGCAGCCAGATGGCCAGTCGCCCATCGCCGCCATCCCCCAGCTC
CAGATTCAGCCGTCTCCCCAGCACAGCCGCCTGGCGATACATCACTCCCGAGCCCGCAGCAGCCCCGCCT
CGCTGCAGCAGAACTACAATGTGCGCGCCCGGAGCGACGCAGCAGCAGCCAACAATCCGAATGCCAATCC
GAGCAGCCAACAGCAGCCCGCTGGGCCCACTTTCCCAGAGAACAGTGCCCAAGAGTTCCCCAGCGGCGCC
CCGGCCAGCTCGGCCATTGATCTGGACGCCATGAACACCTGCATGTCGCAGGACATTCCCATGTCCATGC
AGACAGTGCACAAGAAGCAGCGCTCCTACGACGTCATCAGCCCCATTCAGTTGAACCGCCAACTAGGCGC
CTTGCCGCCGGGATGGGAGCAAGCCAAGACCAATGATGGCCAGATCTACTACTTGAATCATACTACAAAA
TCTACGCAGTGGGAGGATCCCAGAATCCAATATCGCCAGCAGCAGCAAATCTTGATGGCCGAGCGAATAA
AGCAGAATGATGTTTTGCAAACTACAAAACAAACTACCACATCGACCATTGCTAACAATTTGGGTCCACT
GCCGGATGGTTGGGAGCAGGCAGTTACCGAGTCCGGAGATCTTTACTTTATAAATCACATTGATCGAACG
ACTTCATGGAATGATCCCAGAATGCAATCTGGGCTTAGCGTGCTCGACTGCCCAGATAACTTAGTGTCTT
CCCTCCAGATTGAGGATAATCTTTGCAGTAACTTGTTCAATGACGCACAGGCCATTGTAAATCCGCCGTC
TTCCCACAAACCTGACGATTTGGAATGGTATAAAATTAATTATCCAGCACAGTGGCGGCCGCTCGAGTCT
AGAGGGCCCTTCGAAGGTAAGCCTATCCCTAACCCTCTCCTCGGTCTCGATTCTACGCGTACCGGTCATC
ATCACCATCACCATTGAGTTTCTAGAGGATCTTTGTGAAGGAACCTTACTTCTGTGGTGTGACATAATTG
GACAAACTACCTACAGAGATTTAAAGCTCTAAGGTAAATATAAAATTTTTAAGTGTATAATGTGTTAAAC
TACTGATTCTAATTGTTTGTGTATTTTAGATTCCAACCTATGGAACTGATGAATGGGAGCAGTGGTGGAA
TGCCTTTAATGAGGAAAACCTGTTTTGCTCAGAAGAAATGCCATCTAGTGATGATGAGGCTACTGCTGAC
TCTCAACATTCTACTCCTCCAAAAAAGAAGAGAAAGGTAGAAGACCCCAAGGACTTTCCTTCAGAATTGC
TAAGTTTTTTGAGTCATGCTGTGTTTAGTAATAGAACTCTTGCTTGCTTTGCTATTTACACCACAAAGGA
AAAAGCTGCACTGCTATACAAGAAAATTATGGAAAAATATTTGATGTATAGTGCCTTGACTAGAGATCAT
AATCAGCCATACCACATTTGTAGAGGTTTTACTTGCTTTAAAAAACCTCCCACACCTCCCCCTGAACCTG
AAACATAAAATGAATGCAATTGTTGTTGTTAACTTGTTTATTGCAGCTTATAATGGTTACAAATAAAGCA
ATAGCATCACAAATTTCACAAATAAAGCATTTTTTTCACTGCATTCTAGTTGTGGTTTGTCCAAACTCAT
CAATGTATCTTATCATGTCTGGATCCACTAGTGTCGACGATGTAGGTCACGGTCTCGAAGCCGCGGTGCG
GGTGCCAGGGCGTGCCCTTGGGCTCCCCGGGCGCGTACTCCACCTCACCCATCTGGTCCATCATGATGAA
CGGGTCGAGGTGGCGGTAGTTGATCCCGGCGAACGCGCGGCGCACCGGGAAGCCCTCGCCCTCGAAACCG
CTGGGCGCGGTGGTCACGGTGAGCACGGGACGTGCGACGGCGTCGGCGGGTGCGGATACGCGGGGCAGCG
TCAGCGGGTTCTCGACGGTCACGGCGGGCATGTCGACACTAGTTCTAGCCAGCTTTTGTTCCCTTTAGTG
AGGGTTAATTTCGAGCTTGGCGTAATCATGGTCATAGCTGTTTCCTGTGTGAAATTGTTATCCGCTCACA
ATTCCACACAACATACGAGCCGGAAGCATAAAGTGTAAAGCCTGGGGTGCCTAATGAGTGAGCTAACTCA
CATTAATTGCGTTGCGCTCACTGCCCGCTTTCCAGTCGGGAAACCTGTCGTGCCAGCTGCATTAATGAAT
CGGCCAACGCGCGGGGAGAGGCGGTTTGCGTATTGGGCGCTCTTCCGCTTCCTCGCTCACTGACTCGCTG
CGCTCGGTCGTTCGGCTGCGGCGAGCGGTATCAGCTCACTCAAAGGCGGTAATACGGTTATCCACAGAAT
CAGGGGATAACGCAGGAAAGAACATGTGAGCAAAAGGCCAGCAAAAGGCCAGGAACCGTAAAAAGGCCGC
GTTGCTGGCGTTTTTCCATAGGCTCCGCCCCCCTGACGAGCATCACAAAAATCGACGCTCAAGTCAGAGG
TGGCGAAACCCGACAGGACTATAAAGATACCAGGCGTTTCCCCCTGGAAGCTCCCTCGTGCGCTCTCCTG
TTCCGACCCTGCCGCTTACCGGATACCTGTCCGCCTTTCTCCCTTCGGGAAGCGTGGCGCTTTCTCATAG
CTCACGCTGTAGGTATCTCAGTTCGGTGTAGGTCGTTCGCTCCAAGCTGGGCTGTGTGCACGAACCCCCC
GTTCAGCCCGACCGCTGCGCCTTATCCGGTAACTATCGTCTTGAGTCCAACCCGGTAAGACACGACTTAT
CGCCACTGGCAGCAGCCACTGGTAACAGGATTAGCAGAGCGAGGTATGTAGGCGGTGCTACAGAGTTCTT
GAAGTGGTGGCCTAACTACGGCTACACTAGAAGAACAGTATTTGGTATCTGCGCTCTGCTGAAGCCAGTT
ACCTTCGGAAAAAGAGTTGGTAGCTCTTGATCCGGCAAACAAACCACCGCTGGTAGCGGTGGTTTTTTTG
TTTGCAAGCAGCAGATTACGCGCAGAAAAAAAGGATCTCAAGAAGATCCTTTGATCTTTTCTACGGGGTC
TGACGCTCAGTGGAACGAAAACTCACGTTAAGGGATTTTGGTCATGAGATTATCAAAAAGGATCTTCACC
TAGATCCTTTTAAATTAAAAATGAAGTTTTAAATCAATCTAAAGTATATATGAGTAAACTTGGTCTGACA
GTTACCAATGCTTAATCAGTGAGGCACCTATCTCAGCGATCTGTCTATTTCGTTCATCCATAGTTGCCTG
ACTCCCCGTCGTGTAGATAACTACGATACGGGAGGGCTTACCATCTGGCCCCAGTGCTGCAATGATACCG
CGAGACCCACGCTCACCGGCTCCAGATTTATCAGCAATAAACCAGCCAGCCGGAAGGGCCGAGCGCAGAA
GTGGTCCTGCAACTTTATCCGCCTCCATCCAGTCTATTAATTGTTGCCGGGAAGCTAGAGTAAGTAGTTC
GCCAGTTAATAGTTTGCGCAACGTTGTTGCCATTGCTACAGGCATCGTGGTGTCACGCTCGTCGTTTGGT
ATGGCTTCATTCAGCTCCGGTTCCCAACGATCAAGGCGAGTTACATGATCCCCCATGTTGTGCAAAAAAG
CGGTTAGCTCCTTCGGTCCTCCGATCGTTGTCAGAAGTAAGTTGGCCGCAGTGTTATCACTCATGGTTAT
GGCAGCACTGCATAATTCTCTTACTGTCATGCCATCCGTAAGATGCTTTTCTGTGACTGGTGAGTACTCA
ACCAAGTCATTCTGAGAATAGTGTATGCGGCGACCGAGTTGCTCTTGCCCGGCGTCAATACGGGATAATA
CCGCGCCACATAGCAGAACTTTAAAAGTGCTCATCATTGGAAAACGTTCTTCGGGGCGAAAACTCTCAAG
GATCTTACCGCTGTTGAGATCCAGTTCGATGTAACCCACTCGTGCACCCAACTGATCTTCAGCATCTTTT
ACTTTCACCAGCGTTTCTGGGTGAGCAAAAACAGGAAGGCAAAATGCCGCAAAAAAGGGAATAAGGGCGA
CACGGAAATGTTGAATACTCATACTCTTCCTTTTTCAATATTATTGAAGCATTTATCAGGGTTATTGTCT
CATGAGCGGATACATATTTGAATGTATTTAGAAAAATAAACAAATAGGGGTTCCGCGCACATTTCCCCGA
AAAGTGCCACCTAAATTGTAAGCGTTAATATTTTGTTAAAATTCGCGTTAAATTTTTGTTAAATCAGCTC
ATTTTTTAACCAATAGGCCGAAATCGGCAAAATCCCTTATAAATCAAAAGAATAGACCGAGATAGGGT
[37 nt withheld, positions 6439-6475]
AAAGAACGTGGACTCCAACGTCAAAGG
[49 nt withheld, positions 6503-6551]
T
[91 nt withheld, positions 6553-6643]
G
[124 nt withheld, positions 6645-6768]
CCCATTCGCCATTCAGGCTGCGCAACTGTTGGGAAGGGCGATCGGTGCGGGCCTCTTCGCTATTACGCCA
GCTGGCGAAAGGGGGATGTGCTGCAAGGCGATTAAGTTGGGTAACGCCAGGGTTTTCCCAGTCACGACGT
TGTAAAACGACGGCCAGTGAATTGTAATACGACTCACTATAGGGCGAATTGGGTACGTACCGGGCCCCTA
GTATGTATGTAAGTTAATAAAACCCATTTTTGCGGAAAGTAGATAAAAAAAACATTTTTTTTTTTTACTG
CACTGGATATCATTGAACTTATCTGATCAGTTTTAAATTTACTTCGATCCAAGGGTATTTGATGTACCAG
GTTCTTTCGATTACCTCTCACTCAAAATGACATTCCACTCAAAGTCAGCGCTGTTTGCCTCCTTCTCTGT
CCACAGAAATATCGCCGTCTCTTTCGCCGCTGCGTCCGCTATCTCTTTCGCCACCGTTTGTAGCGTTACG
TAGCGTCAATGTCCGCCTTCAGTTGCATTTTGTCAGCGGTTTCGTGACGAAGCTCCAAGCGGTTTACGCC
ATCAATTAAACACAAAGTGCTGTGCCAAAACTCCTCTCGCTTCTTATTTTTGTTTGTTTTTTGAGTGATT
GGGGTGGTGATTGGTTTTGGGTGGGTAAGCAGGGGAAAGTGTGAAAAATCCCGGCAATGGGCCAAGAGGA
TCAGGAGCTATTAATTCGCGGAGGCAGCAAACACCCATCTGCCGAGCATCTGAACAATGTGAGTAGTACA
TGTGCATACATCTTAAGTTCACTTGATCTATAGGAACTGCGATTGCAACATCAAATTGTCTGCGGCGTGA
GAACTGCGACCCACAAAAATCCCAAACCGCAATTGCACAAACAAATAGTGACACGAAACAGATTATTCTG
GTAGCTGTTCTCGCTATATAAGACAATTTTTGAGATCATATCATGATCAAGACATCTAAAGGCATTCATT
TTCGACTATATTCTTTTTTACAAAAAATATAACAACCAGATATTTTAAGCTGATCCTAGATGCACAAAAA
ATAAATAAAAGTATAAACCTACTTCGTAGGATACTTCGGGGTACTTTTTGTTCGGGGTTAGATGAGCATA
ACGCTTGTAGTTGATATTTGAGATCCCCTATCATTGCAGGGTGACAGCGGAGCGGCTTCGCAGAGCTGCA
TTAACCAGGGCTTCGGGCAGGCCAAAAACTACGGCACGCTCCGGCCACCCAGTCCGCCGGAGGACTCCGG
TTCAGGGAGCGGCCAACTAGCCGAGAACCTCACCTATGCCTGGCACAATATGGACATCTTTGGGGCGGTC
AATCAGCCGGGCTCCGGATGGCGGCAGCTGGTCAACCGGACACGCGGACTATTCTGCAACGAGCGACACA
TACCGGCGCCCAGGAAACATTTGCTCAAGAACGGTGAGTTTCTATTCGCAGTCGGCTGATCTGTGTGAAA
TCTTAATAAAGGGTCCAATTACCAATTTGAAACTCAGTTTGCGGCGTGGCCTATCCGGGCGAACTTTTGG
CCGTGATGGGCAGTTCCGGTGCCGGAAAGACGACCCTGCTGAATGCCCTTGCCTTTCGATCGCCGCAGGG
CATCCAAGTATCGCCATCCGGGATGCGACTGCTCAATGGCCAACCTGTGGACGCCAAGGAGATGCAGGCC
AGGTGCGCCTATGTCCAGCAGGATGACCTCTTTATCGGCTCCCTAACGGCCAGGGAACACCTGATTTTCC
AAGCCATGGTGCGGATGCCACGACATCTGACCTATCGGCAGCGAGTGGCCCGCGTGGATCAGGTGATCCA
GGAGCTTTCGCTCAGCAAATGTCAGCACACGATCATCGGTGTGCCCGGCAGGGTGAAAGGTCTGTCCGGC
GGAGAAAGGAAGCGTCTGGCATTCGCCTCCGAGGCTCTAACCGATCCGCCGCTTCTGATCTGCGATGAGC
CCACCTCCGGACTGGACTCCTTTACCGCCCACAGCGTCGTCCAGGTGCTGAAGAAGCTGTCGCAGAAGGG
CAAGACCGTCATCCTGACCATTCATCAGCCGTCTTCCGAGCTGTTTGAGCTCTTTGACAAGATCCTTCTG
ATGGCCGAGGGCAGGGTAGCTTTCTTGGGCACTCCCAGCGAAGCCGTCGACTTCTTTTCCTAGTGAGTTC
GATGTGTTTATTAAGGGTATCTAGTATTACATAACATCTCAACTCCTATCCAGCGTGGGTGCCCAGTGTC
CTACCAACTACAATCCGGCGGACTTTTACGTACAGGTGTTGGCCGTTGTGCCCGGACGGGAGATCGAGTC
CCGTGATCGGATCGCCAAGATATGCGACAATTTTGCCATTAGCAAAGTAGCCCGGGATATGGAGCAGTTG
TTGGCCACCAAAAATCTGGAGAAGCCACTGGAGCAGCCGGAGAATGGGTACACCTACAAGGCCACCTGGT
TCATGCAGTTCCGGGCGGTCCTGTGGCGATCCTGGCTGTCGGTGCTCAAGGAACCACTCCTCGTAAAAGT
GCGACTTATTCAGACAACGGTGAGTGGTTCCAGTGGAAACAAATGATATAACGCTTACAATTCTTGGAAA
CAAATTCGCTAGATTTTAGATAGAATTGCCTGATTCCACACCCTTCTTAGTTTTTTTCAATGAGATGTAT
AGTTTATAGTTTTGCAGAAGATAAATAAATTTCATTTAACTCGCGAATATTAATGAGATGCGAGTAACAT
TTTAATTTGCAGATGGTTGCCATCTTGATTGGCCTCATCTTTTTGGGCCAACAACTCACGCAAGTGGGTG
TGATGAATATCAACGGAGCCATCTTCCTCTTCCTGACCAACATGACCTTTCAAAACGTCTTTGCCACGAT
AAATGTAAGTCATGTTTAGAATACATTTGCATTTCAATAATTTACTAACTTTCTAATGAATCGATTCGAT
TTAGGTGTTCACCTCAGAGCTGCCAGTTTTTATGAGGGAGGCCCGAAGTCGACTTTATCGCTGTGACACA
TACTTTCTGGGCAAAACGATTGCCGAATTGCCGCTTTTTCTCACAGTGCCACTGGTCTTCACGGCGATTG
CCTATCCGATGATCGGACTGCGGGCCGGA
Features (pLannotate 1.2.2; 25 found; start..end, strand, type, name):
   1225..1258    -  protein_bind   loxP: Cre-mediated recombination occurs in the 8-bp core sequence (GCATACAT). Cre recombinase
   1271..1292    -  misc_feature   MCS (fragment): pUC18/19 multiple cloning site
   1291..1385    +  protein_bind   5X UAS: five tandem copies of the "ScaI site" 17-mer CGGAGTACTGTCCTCCG, an upstream activating sequence (UAS) that efficiently binds yeast Gal4 (Webster et al., 1988; Pfeiffer et al., 2010) GAL4
   1404..1642    +  promoter       hsp70 promoter: Drosophila melanogaster hsp70Bb promoter
   1796..2980    +  CDS            yki: YAP1_DROME - Experimental evidence at protein level: Swiss-Prot protein existence level 1. Transcriptional coactivator which is the critical downstream regulatory target in the Hippo/SWH (Sav/Wts/Hpo) signaling pathway that plays a pivotal role in organ size control and tumor suppression by restricting proliferation and promoting apoptosis (PubMed:16096061, PubMed:18313299, PubMed:22615583, PubMed:27462444). The core of this pathway is composed of a kinase cascade wherein Hippo (Hpo), in complex with its regulatory protein Salvador (Sav), phosphorylates and activates Warts (Wts) in complex wit
   3026..3067    +  CDS            V5 tag: epitope tag from simian virus 5
   3108..3182    +  CDS            small t antigen (fragment): SV40 (simian virus 40) small t antigen
   3184..3249    +  intron         small t intron: SV40 (simian virus 40) small t antigen intron
   3379..3399    +  CDS            SV40 NLS: nuclear localization signal of SV40 (simian virus 40) large T antigen
   3406..3540    +  CDS            LT_POVHA (fragment): Protein inferred from homology: Swiss-Prot protein existence level 3. Isoform large T antigen is a key early protein essential for both driving viral replication and inducing cellular transformation. Plays a role in viral genome replication by driving entry of quiescent cells into the cell cycle and by autoregulating the synthesis of viral early mRNA. Displays highly oncogenic activities by corrupting the host cellular checkpoint mechanisms that guard cell division and the transcription, replication, and repair of DNA. Participates in the modulation of cellular gene expression preceeding viral
   3565..3648    +  CDS            large T antigen (fragment): large T antigen from SV40 (simian virus 40)
   3671..3805    +  polyA_signal   SV40 poly(A) signal: SV40 polyadenylation signal
   3834..3903    +  protein_bind   attB: attB site for the φC31 integrase (Groth et al., 2000) phage φC31 integrase
   4122..4140    -  promoter       T3 promoter: promoter for bacteriophage T3 RNA polymerase
   4185..4201    -  protein_bind   lac operator: The lac repressor binds to the lac operator to inhibit transcription in E. coli. This inhibition can be relieved by adding lactose or isopropyl-β-D-thiogalactopyranoside (IPTG). lac repressor encoded by lacI
   4209..4239    -  promoter       lac promoter: promoter for the E. coli lac operon
   4254..4275    -  protein_bind   CAP binding site: CAP binding activates transcription in the presence of cAMP. E. coli catabolite activator protein
   4288..4380    -  CDS            lacI (fragment): lac repressor; lacI; The lac repressor binds to the lac operator to inhibit transcription in E. coli. This inhibition can be relieved by adding lactose or isopropyl-β-D-thiogalactopyranoside (IPTG).
   4563..5151    -  rep_origin     ori: high-copy-number ColE1/pMB1/pBR322/pUC origin of replication
   5322..6182    -  CDS            AmpR: β-lactamase; bla; confers resistance to ampicillin, carbenicillin, and related antibiotics
   6183..6287    -  promoter       AmpR promoter: bla
   6340..6768    -  rep_origin     f1 ori (sequence partly withheld): f1 bacteriophage origin of replication; arrow indicates direction of (+) strand synthesis
   6773..6930    -  CDS            lacZα (fragment): LacZα fragment of β-galactosidase; lacZ fragment
   6933..6951    +  promoter       T7 promoter: promoter for bacteriophage T7 RNA polymerase
   6976..1218    +  gene           mini-white (across the origin): white; This modified version of the white gene lacks part of the first intron.
