[The description below was written by a language model from this plasmid's Addgene catalogue record and pLannotate feature annotations shown in this document.]
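Description:
pUAST-attB-yki:V5-S111A is a Drosophila transgenesis and expression plasmid of about 9.9 kb, built on the pUAST-attB backbone and used to express a V5-tagged, phosphorylation-site mutant of Yorkie (Yki) in flies. In bacteria it is maintained through a high-copy ColE1/pUC-type origin and selected with ampicillin via the β-lactamase gene. An f1 origin and remnants of a cloning-vector backbone (lac promoter/operator, lacZα fragment, T3 and T7 promoters) are also present.

The expression cassette follows the standard GAL4/UAS design. Five tandem UAS sites sit upstream of the Drosophila hsp70 basal promoter, so the transgene is transcribed only in cells that supply the yeast Gal4 activator, giving tissue- or stage-specific control through the choice of GAL4 driver line. Downstream lies the D. melanogaster yki coding sequence, which encodes the transcriptional coactivator that is the key downstream target of the Hippo/Warts kinase cascade controlling organ growth. It is followed by a C-terminal V5 epitope for detection. The insert was first assembled in a V5/His insect expression vector and then transferred into the UAS vector. The construct name indicates a serine-to-alanine substitution at residue 111, although the feature table does not annotate the mutation itself. Transcripts are processed using the SV40 small t intron and SV40 polyadenylation signal. The annotated T antigen and NLS fragments are parts of this SV40 terminator region, not expressed payload.

A φC31 attB site allows integrase-mediated insertion into defined attP landing sites in the fly genome, and the mini-white gene provides an eye-colour marker for identifying transformants. A loxP site is also present beside the marker. The construct suits in vivo comparison of Yki phosphorylation-site variants.
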