Addgene plasmid #85619: pUAST-attB-yki:V5-S111A
Purpose: Expresses V5 tagged mutant yki in Drosophila.
Depositing lab: Kenneth Irvine. Depositing organization: Rutgers, The State University of New Jersey. Publication: In vivo analysis of Yorkie phosphorylation sites. Oh H, Irvine KD. Oncogene. 2009 Apr 30;28(17):1916-27. doi: 10.1038/onc.2009.43. Epub 2009 Mar 30. PubMed 19330023.
Backbone
  Vector backbone: pUAST-attb
  Modifications to backbone: PCR fragment of Yki was subcloned into pAC5.1/V5 HisA, then KpnI and PmeI fragment was subcloned into pUAST using KpnI and XbaI.
  Vector type: Insect Expression
Growth in bacteria
  Bacterial resistance: Ampicillin, 100 μg/mL
  Growth temperature: 37°C
  Growth strain: DH5alpha
  Copy number: Unknown
Gene/Insert
  Gene/Insert name: yki-V5-S111A
  Species: D. melanogaster (fly)
  Insert size (bp): 1500
  Tag / fusion protein: V5
  Cloning method: Restriction Enzyme; 5′ cloning site KpnI (unknown if destroyed); 3′ cloning site XbaI (unknown if destroyed)
  Sequencing primers: 5′ N\A
Terms and licenses: Academic/Nonprofit Terms; Industry Terms: Not Available to Industry
How to cite: pUAST-attB-yki:V5-S111A was a gift from Kenneth Irvine (Addgene plasmid # 85619 ; http://n2t.net/addgene:85619 ; RRID:Addgene_85619)
